>Addgene plasmid #63285 | pFusX2-3 | depositor partial sequence | sequence record 105088 | pFusX2_AAG
AGTCTTAAGCGTCTCCCTGACCCCGGACCAAGTGGTGGCTATCGCCAGCAACATTGGCGGCAAGCAAGCG
CTCGAAACGGTGCAGCGGCTGTTGCCGGTGCTGTGCCAGGACCATGGCCTGACCCCGGACCAAGTGGTGG
CTATCGCCAGCAACATTGGCGGCAAGCAAGCGCTCGAAACGGTGCAGCGGCTGTTGCCGGTGCTGTGCCA
GGACCATGGCCTGACCCCGGACCAAGTGGTGGCTATCGCCAGCAACAATGGCGGCAAGCAAGCGCTCGAA
ACGGTGCAGCGGCTGTTGCCGGTGCTGTGCCAGGACCATGGCGAGACGTC
