>Addgene plasmid #63285 | pFusX2-3 | depositor partial sequence | sequence record 105089 | FusX2
CGTCTCCCTGACCCCGGACCAAGTGGTGGCTATCGAGACCGGCGCCGCTACGGGCGCGTCCCATTCGCCA
TTCAGGCTGCGCAACTGTTGGGAAGGGCGATCGGTGCGGGCTCTTCGCTATTACGCCAGCTGGCGAAAGG
GGGATGTGCTGCAAGGCGATTAAGTTGGGAACGCCAGGGTTTTCCCAGTCACGACGTTGTAAAACGACGG
CCAGTGAGCGCGCGTAATCGACTCACTATAGGGCGAATTGGGTACCGGGCCCCCCCTCGAGGTCCTCCAG
CTTTTGTTCCCTTTAGTGAGGGTTAATTGCGCGCTTGGCGTAATCATGGTCATAGCTGTTTCCTGTGTGA
AATTGTTATCCGCTCACAATTCCACACAACATACGAGCCGGAAGCATAAAGTGTAAAGCCTGGGGTGCCT
AATGAGTGAGCTAACTCACATTAATTGCGTTGCGCTCACTGCCCGCTTTCCACCGGTGGTCTCTGGCGGC
AAGCAAGCGCTCGAAACGGTGCAGCGGCTGTTGCCGGTGCTGTGCCAGGACCATGGCGAGACGTCTAGAC
CAGCCAGGACAGAAATGCCTCGACTTCGCTGCTACCCAAGGTTGCCGGGTGACGCACACCGTGGAAACGG
ATGAAGGCACGAACCCAGTGGACATAAGCCTGTTCGGTTCGTAAGCTGTAATGCAAGTAGCGTATGCGCT
CACGCAACTGGTCCAGAACCTTGACCGAACGCAGCGGTGGTAACGGCGCAGTGGCGGTTTTCATGGCTTG
TTATGACTGTTTTTTTGGGGTACAGTCTATGCCTCGGGCATCCAAGCAGCAAGCGCGTTACGCCGTGGGT
CGATGTTTGATGTTATGGAGCAGCAACGATGTTACGCAGCAGGGCAGTCGCCCTAAAACAAAGTTAAACA
TTATGAGGGAAGCGGTGATCGCCGAAGTATCGACTCAACTATCAGAGGTAGTTGGCGTCATCGAGCGCCA
TCTCGAACCGACGTTGCTGGCCGTACATTTGTACGGCTCCGCAGTGGATGGCGGCCTGAAGCCACACAGT
GATATTGATTTGCTGGTTACGGTGACCGTAAGGCTTGATGAAACAACGCGGCGAGCTTTGATCAACGACC
TTTTGGAAACTTCGGCTTCCCCTGGAGAGAGCGAGATTCTCCGCGCTGTAGAAGTCACCATTGTTGTGCA
CGACGACATCATTCCGTGGCGTTATCCAGCTAAGCGCGAACTGCAATTTGGAGAATGGCAGCGCAATGAC
ATTCTTGCAGGTATCTTCGAGCCAGCCACGATCGACATTGATCTGGCTATCTTGCTGACAAAAGCAAGAG
AACATAGCGTTGCCTTGGTAGGTCCAGCGGCGGAGGAACTCTTTGATCCGGTTCCTGAACAGGATCTATT
TGAGGCGCTAAATGAAACCTTAACGCTATGGAACTCGCCGCCCGACTGGGCTGGCGATGAGCGAAATGTA
GTGCTTACGTTGTCCCGCATTTGGTACAGCGCAGTAACCGGCAAAATCGCGCCGAAGGATGTCGCTGCCG
ACTGGGCAATGGAGCGCCTGCCGGCCCAGTATCAGCCCGTCATACTTGAAGCTAGACAGGCTTATCTTGG
ACAAGAAGAAGATCGCTTGGCCTCGCGCGCAGATCAGTTGGAAGAATTTGTCCACTACGTGAAAGGCGAG
ATCACCAAGGTAGTCGGCAAATAACCCTCGAGCCACCCATGACCAAAATCCCTTAACGTGAGTTACGCGT
CGTTCCACTGAGCGTCAGACCCCGTAGAAAAGATCAAAGGATCTTCTTGAGATCCTTTTTTTCTGCGCGT
AATCTGCTGCTTGCAAACAAAAAAACCACCGCTACCAGCGGTGGTTTGTTTGCCGGATCAAGAGCTACCA
ACTCTTTTTCCGAAGGTAACTGGCTTCAGCAGAGCGCAGATACCAAATACTGTCCTTCTAGTGTAGCCGT
AGTTAGGCCACCACTTCAAGAACTCTGTAGCACCGCCTACATACCTCGCTCTGCTAATCCTGTTACCAGT
GGCTGCTGCCAGTGGCGATAAGTCGTGTCTTACCGGGTTGGACTCAAGACGATAGTTACCGGATAAGGCG
CAGCGGTCGGGCTGAACGGGGGGTTCGTGCACACAGCCCAGCTTGGAGCGAACGACCTACACCGAACTGA
GATACCTACAGCGTGAGCATTGAGAAAGCGCCACGCTTCCCGAAGGGAGAAAGGCGGACAGGTATCCGGT
AAGCGGCAGGGTCGGAACAGGAGAGCGCACGAGGGAGCTTCCAGGGGGAAACGCCTGGTATCTTTATAGT
CCTGTCGGGTTTCGCCACCTCTGACTTGAGCGTCGATTTTTGTGATGCTCGTCAGGGGGGCGGAGCCTAT
GGAAAAACGCCAGCAACGCGGCCTTTTTACGGTTCCTGGCCTTTTGCTGGCCTTTTGCTCACATGTTCTT
TCCTGCGTTATCCCCTGATTCTGTGGATAACCGTATTACCGCCTTTGAGTGAGCTGATACCGCTCGCCGC
AGCCGAACGACCGAGCGCAGCGAGTCAGTGAGCGAGGAAGCGGAAGAGCGCCCAATACGCAAACCGCCTC
TCCCCGCGCGTTGGCCGATTCATTAATGCAGCTGGCACGACAGGTTTCCCGACTGGAAAGCGGGCAGTGA
GCGCAACGCAATTAATACGCGTACCGCTAGCCAGGAAGAGTTTGTAGAAACGCAAAAAGGCCATCCGTCA
GGATGGCCTTCTGCTTAGTTTGATGCCTGGCAGTTTATGGCGGGCGTCCTGCCCGCCACCCTCCGGGCCG
TTGCTTCACAACGTTCAAATCCGCTCCCGGCGGATTTGTCCTACTCAGGAGAGCGTTCACCGACAAACAA
CAGATAAAACGAAAGGCCCAGTCTTCCGACTGAGCCTTTCGTTTTATTTGATGCCTGGCAGTTCCCTACT
CTCGCGTTAACGCTAGCATGGATGTTTTCCCAGTCACGACGTTGTAAAACGACGGCCAGTCTTAAG
