>Addgene plasmid #63285 | pFusX2-3 | addgene partial sequence | sequence record 111153 | pCR8_R1 5'-cgaaccgaacaggcttatgt-3'
CGTCACCCGGCAACCTTGGGTAGCAGCGAAGTCGAGGCATTTCTGTCCTGGCTGGTCTAGACGTCTCGCC
ATGGTCCTGGCACAGCACCGGCAACAGCCGCTGCACCGTTTCGAGCGCTTGCTTGCCGCCATTGTTGCTG
GCGATAGCCACCACTTGGTCCGGGGTCAGGCCATGGTCCTGGCACAGCACCGGCAACAGCCGCTGCACCG
TTTCGAGCGCTTGCTTGCCGCCAATGTTGCTGGCGATAGCCACCACTTGGTCCGGGGTCAGGCCATGGTC
CTGGCACAGCACCGGCAACAGCCGCTGCACCGTTTCGAGCGCTTGCTTGCCGCCAATGTTGCTGGCGATA
GCCACCACTTGGTCCGGGGTCAGGGAGACGCTTAAGACTGGCCGTCGTTTTACAACGTCGTGACTGGGAA
AACATCCATGCTAGCGTTAACGCGAGAGTAGGGAACTGCCAGGCATCAAATAAAACGAAAGGCTCAGTCG
GAAGACTGGGCCTTTCGTTTTATCTGTTGTTTGTCGGTGAACGCTCTCCTGAGTAGGACAAATCCGCCGG
GAGCGGATTTGAACGTTGTGAAGCAACGGCCCGGAAGGGGTGGCG
