[The description below was written by a language model from this plasmid's Addgene catalogue record.]
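Description:
pFusX2-3 is a bacterial library plasmid from the FusX system, a kit designed for rapid one-step assembly of TALE (transcription activator-like effector) repeat arrays. It is built on the FusX2 backbone, recorded as about 3 kb without insert, and is catalogued as a TALEN-type vector. It is maintained as a high-copy plasmid in standard E. coli cloning strains under spectinomycin selection. The record does not name the origin of replication, and no feature table is available, so the backbone elements cannot be described further. The listed sequencing primers are pCR8-type primers that flank the insert.

The payload is a synthetic, pre-assembled trimer of TALE repeats carrying the repeat-variable diresidues NI, NI and NN. Under the standard TALE code, NI recognises adenine and NN recognises guanine, which matches the alternative insert name X2_AAG. This trimer occupies RVD positions 4 to 6 of the final array, so the plasmid is one member of the set covering every three-base combination at that position. The trimer was inserted through BsaI sites that were destroyed during cloning, as is typical of Golden Gate-style construction with type IIS enzymes.

In use, a researcher picks the plasmid whose triplet matches bases 4 to 6 of the intended DNA target and combines it with the corresponding trimer plasmids for the other positions and a receiver vector. This builds a complete custom TALE DNA-binding domain in a single reaction, for use in TALENs or other TALE fusions for genome editing. The plasmid carries no expression cassette of its own according to the record and serves purely as an assembly intermediate.
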