Addgene plasmid #63285: pFusX2-3
Purpose: Encodes RVD positions 4-6 in TALEN assembly
Depositing lab: Stephen Ekker. Depositing organization: Mayo Foundation for Medical Education and Research. Publication: FusX: A rapid one-step TALE assembly system for genome science. Ma AC, McNulty MS, Tanya PL, Jarryd CM, Martinez-Galvez G, Argue DP, Lee HB, Urban MD, Bullard CE, Blackburn PR, Man TK, Clark KJ, Ekker SC. Hum Gene Ther. 2016 Jun;27(6):451-63. doi: 10.1089/hum.2015.172 PubMed 26854857.
Backbone
  Vector backbone: FusX2
  Backbone size w/o insert (bp): 3006
  Vector type: TALEN
Growth in bacteria
  Bacterial resistance: Spectinomycin, 50 μg/mL
  Growth temperature: 37°C
  Growth strain: DH5alpha
  Copy number: High Copy
Gene/Insert
  Gene/Insert name: NI NI NN (alt name: X2_AAG)
  Species: Synthetic
  Mutation: none
  Cloning method: Restriction Enzyme; 5′ cloning site BsaI (destroyed during cloning); 3′ cloning site BsaI (destroyed during cloning)
  Sequencing primers: 5′ pCR8_F1; 3′ pCR8_R1
Terms and licenses: Academic/Nonprofit Terms; Industry Terms: Not Available to Industry
How to cite: pFusX2-3 was a gift from Stephen Ekker (Addgene plasmid # 63285 ; http://n2t.net/addgene:63285 ; RRID:Addgene_63285)
